Addgene plasmid #153303: CARPID dCasRx-BASU
Purpose: express CARPID dCasRx-BASU fusion protein in mammalian cells
Depositing lab: Jian Yan & Liang Zhang. Depositing organization: City University of Hong Kong. Publication: CRISPR-assisted detection of RNA-protein interactions in living cells. Yi W, Li J, Zhu X, Wang X, Fan L, Sun W, Liao L, Zhang J, Li X, Ye J, Chen F, Taipale J, Chan KM, Zhang L, Yan J. Nat Methods. 2020 Jun 22. pii: 10.1038/s41592-020-0866-0. doi: 10.1038/s41592-020-0866-0. PubMed 32572232.
Backbone
  Vector backbone: EF1a-dCasRx-2A-EGFP (Addgene no. 109050)
  Backbone manufacturer: Patrick Hsu
  Vector type: Mammalian Expression, Lentiviral, CRISPR
Growth in bacteria
  Bacterial resistance: Ampicillin, 100 μg/mL
  Growth temperature: 37°C
  Growth strain: DH5alpha
  Copy number: Unknown
Gene/Insert
  Gene/Insert name: dCasRx-BASU (alt name: BASU RaPID biotin ligase fused to C-terminus of NLS-dRfxCas13d-NLS)
  Species: H. sapiens (human)
  Mutation: R239A/H244A/R858A/H863A in RfxCas13d
  Promoter: EF-1a
  Cloning method: Gibson Cloning
  Sequencing primers: 5′ n/a
Resource information
  A portion of this plasmid was derived from a plasmid made by: BASU was subcloned from RaPID plasmid (Addgene no. 107250) into the backbone of an EF1a-dCasRx-2A-EGFP plasmid (Addgene no. 109050)
Terms and licenses: Academic/Nonprofit Terms; Industry Terms: Not Available to Industry
How to cite: CARPID dCasRx-BASU was a gift from Jian Yan & Liang Zhang (Addgene plasmid # 153303 ; http://n2t.net/addgene:153303 ; RRID:Addgene_153303)
