[The description below was written by a language model from this plasmid's Addgene catalogue record and pLannotate feature annotations shown in this document.]
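Description:
CARPID dCasRx-BASU is a lentiviral mammalian expression plasmid (about 13.8 kb) built on the EF1a-dCasRx-2A-EGFP backbone. It is maintained in E. coli through a high-copy ColE1/pUC-type origin with ampicillin resistance, and it also carries an f1 origin. The lentiviral portion is HIV-1 derived. A CMV enhancer/promoter sits upstream of a truncated 5' LTR to drive genomic RNA production in packaging cells, followed by the Ψ packaging signal, a partial gag region, the RRE for Rev-dependent export and the cPPT/CTS. A WPRE and a second truncated LTR with a bGH polyadenylation signal close the transfer cassette. Outside the LTRs, an SV40/EM7 promoter pair drives a bleomycin/Zeocin resistance gene with an SV40 poly(A).

The payload is driven by the constitutive EF-1α promoter. It encodes catalytically inactive RfxCas13d (dCasRx, carrying R239A/H244A/R858A/H863A), described in the record as flanked by nuclear localization signals. Its C-terminus is fused to BASU, an engineered biotin ligase derived from Bacillus subtilis BirA and subcloned from a RaPID plasmid. An HA epitope fragment is annotated between the two domains. EGFP lies downstream of the fusion. The backbone name implies it is co-expressed through a 2A peptide as a marker of transfected or transduced cells, although the 2A element is not itself annotated in the feature table. No guide RNA cassette is annotated, so targeting RNAs would have to be supplied separately.

The construct serves the CARPID approach for detecting RNA–protein interactions in living cells. Guide-directed dCasRx binds a chosen transcript without cleaving it, bringing BASU close enough to biotinylate nearby proteins so they can be identified.
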