Features (pLannotate 1.2.2; 34 found; start..end, strand, type, name):
      1..181     +  LTR            5' LTR (truncated): truncated 5' long terminal repeat (LTR) from HIV-1
    228..353     +  misc_feature   HIV-1 Ψ: packaging signal of human immunodeficiency virus type 1
    337..700     +  CDS            HIV-1 gag (fragment): gag protein from human immunodeficiency virus 1; gag
    846..1079    +  misc_feature   RRE: The Rev response element (RRE) of HIV-1 allows for Rev-dependent mRNA export from the nucleus to the cytoplasm.
   1456..1556    +  CDS            Rev (fragment): human immunodeficiency virus 1 (HIV-1) Rev protein; rev; enhances nuclear export of unspliced and incompletely spliced viral mRNAs
   1606..1723    +  misc_feature   cPPT/CTS: central polypurine tract and central termination sequence of HIV-1
   1775..1841    +  CDS            small t antigen (fragment): SV40 (simian virus 40) small t antigen
   1848..3026    +  promoter       EF-1α promoter: strong constitutive promoter for human elongation factor EF-1α
   3075..5972    +  CDS            RfxCas13d: RNA-targeting Type VI CRISPR protein from Ruminococcus flavefaciens strain XPD3002 (Konermann et al., 2018)
   6012..6038    +  CDS            3xHA (fragment): three tandem HA epitope tags
   6045..6821    +  CDS            birA (fragment): BIRA_BACSU - Experimental evidence at protein level: Swiss-Prot protein existence level 1. Acts both as a biotin--[acetyl-CoA-carboxylase] ligase and a repressor. From Bacillus subtilis (strain 168).
   6894..7610    +  CDS            EGFP: the original enhanced GFP (Yang et al., 1996) mammalian codon-optimized
   7611..7635    +  misc_feature   MCS (fragment): pBluescript multiple cloning site
   7635..8223    +  misc_feature   WPRE: woodchuck hepatitis virus posttranscriptional regulatory element
   8160..8741    +  CDS            nef (fragment): NEF_HV1H2 - Experimental evidence at protein level: Swiss-Prot protein existence level 1. Extracellular Nef protein targets CD4(+) T-lymphocytes for apoptosis by interacting with CXCR4 surface receptors. From Human immunodeficiency virus type 1 group M subtype B (isolate HXB2) (HIV-1).
   8748..8928    +  LTR            5' LTR (truncated): truncated 5' long terminal repeat (LTR) from HIV-1
   8960..9184    +  polyA_signal   bGH poly(A) signal: bovine growth hormone polyadenylation signal
   9188..9209    +  promoter       SV40 promoter (fragment): SV40 enhancer and early promoter
   9230..9658    +  rep_origin     f1 ori (sequence partly withheld): f1 bacteriophage origin of replication; arrow indicates direction of (+) strand synthesis
   9672..10001   +  promoter       SV40 promoter: SV40 enhancer and early promoter
  10049..10096   +  promoter       EM7 promoter: synthetic bacterial promoter&nbsp
  10115..10489   +  CDS            BleoR: antibiotic-binding protein; Sh ble from Streptoalloteichus hindustanus; confers resistance to bleomycin, phleomycin, and Zeocin™
  10499..10624   +  CDS            ble (fragment): BLE_KLEPN - Experimental evidence at protein level: Swiss-Prot protein existence level 1. Binding protein with a strong affinity to the bleomycin family of antibiotics. Binds to CL990; an antimitotic-antibiotic compound. From Klebsiella pneumoniae.
  10619..10740   +  polyA_signal   SV40 poly(A) signal: SV40 polyadenylation signal
  10811..10833   -  protein_bind   lac operator (fragment): The lac repressor binds to the lac operator to inhibit transcription in E. coli. This inhibition can be relieved by adding lactose or isopropyl-β-D-thiogalactopyranoside (IPTG). lac repressor encoded by lacI
  10837..10867   -  promoter       lac promoter: promoter for the E. coli lac operon
  10882..10903   -  protein_bind   CAP binding site: CAP binding activates transcription in the presence of cAMP. E. coli catabolite activator protein
  10916..11008   -  CDS            lacI (fragment): lac repressor; lacI; The lac repressor binds to the lac operator to inhibit transcription in E. coli. This inhibition can be relieved by adding lactose or isopropyl-β-D-thiogalactopyranoside (IPTG).
  11191..11779   -  rep_origin     ori: high-copy-number ColE1/pMB1/pBR322/pUC origin of replication
  11950..12810   -  CDS            AmpR: β-lactamase; bla; confers resistance to ampicillin, carbenicillin, and related antibiotics
  12811..12915   -  promoter       AmpR promoter: bla
  12974..13026   -  misc_feature   bom (fragment): basis of mobility region from pBR322
  13181..13560   +  enhancer       CMV enhancer: human cytomegalovirus immediate early enhancer
  13561..13760   +  promoter       CMV promoter: human cytomegalovirus (CMV) immediate early promoter
>Addgene plasmid #153303 | CARPID dCasRx-BASU | addgene full sequence | sequence record 304498 | Addgene NGS Result
GGGTCTCTCTGGTTAGACCAGATCTGAGCCTGGGAGCTCTCTGGCTAACTAGGGAACCCACTGCTTAAGC
CTCAATAAAGCTTGCCTTGAGTGCTTCAAGTAGTGTGTGCCCGTCTGTTGTGTGACTCTGGTAACTAGAG
ATCCCTCAGACCCTTTTAGTCAGTGTGGAAAATCTCTAGCAGTGGCGCCCGAACAGGGACTTGAAAGCGA
AAGGGAAACCAGAGGAGCTCTCTCGACGCAGGACTCGGCTTGCTGAAGCGCGCACGGCAAGAGGCGAGGG
GCGGCGACTGGTGAGTACGCCAAAAATTTTGACTAGCGGAGGCTAGAAGGAGAGAGATGGGTGCGAGAGC
GTCAGTATTAAGCGGGGGAGAATTAGATCGCGATGGGAAAAAATTCGGTTAAGGCCAGGGGGAAAGAAAA
AATATAAATTAAAACATATAGTATGGGCAAGCAGGGAGCTAGAACGATTCGCAGTTAATCCTGGCCTGTT
AGAAACATCAGAAGGCTGTAGACAAATACTGGGACAGCTACAACCATCCCTTCAGACAGGATCAGAAGAA
CTTAGATCATTATATAATACAGTAGCAACCCTCTATTGTGTGCATCAAAGGATAGAGATAAAAGACACCA
AGGAAGCTTTAGACAAGATAGAGGAAGAGCAAAACAAAAGTAAGACCACCGCACAGCAAGCGGCCGCTGA
TCTTCAGACCTGGAGGAGGAGATATGAGGGACAATTGGAGAAGTGAATTATATAAATATAAAGTAGTAAA
AATTGAACCATTAGGAGTAGCACCCACCAAGGCAAAGAGAAGAGTGGTGCAGAGAGAAAAAAGAGCAGTG
GGAATAGGAGCTTTGTTCCTTGGGTTCTTGGGAGCAGCAGGAAGCACTATGGGCGCAGCGTCAATGACGC
TGACGGTACAGGCCAGACAATTATTGTCTGGTATAGTGCAGCAGCAGAACAATTTGCTGAGGGCTATTGA
GGCGCAACAGCATCTGTTGCAACTCACAGTCTGGGGCATCAAGCAGCTCCAGGCAAGAATCCTGGCTGTG
GAAAGATACCTAAAGGATCAACAGCTCCTGGGGATTTGGGGTTGCTCTGGAAAACTCATTTGCACCACTG
CTGTGCCTTGGAATGCTAGTTGGAGTAATAAATCTCTGGAACAGATTTGGAATCACACGACCTGGATGGA
GTGGGACAGAGAAATTAACAATTACACAAGCTTAATACACTCCTTAATTGAAGAATCGCAAAACCAGCAA
GAAAAGAATGAACAAGAATTATTGGAATTAGATAAATGGGCAAGTTTGTGGAATTGGTTTAACATAACAA
ATTGGCTGTGGTATATAAAATTATTCATAATGATAGTAGGAGGCTTGGTAGGTTTAAGAATAGTTTTTGC
TGTACTTTCTATAGTGAATAGAGTTAGGCAGGGATATTCACCATTATCGTTTCAGACCCACCTCCCAACC
CCGAGGGGACCCGACAGGCCCGAAGGAATAGAAGAAGAAGGTGGAGAGAGAGACAGAGACAGATCCATTC
GATTAGTGAACGGATCGGCACTGCGTGCGCCAATTCTGCAGACAAATGGCAGTATTCATCCACAATTTTA
AAAGAAAAGGGGGGATTGGGGGGTACAGTGCAGGGGAAAGAATAGTAGACATAATAGCAACAGACATACA
AACTAAAGAATTACAAAAACAAATTACAAAAATTCAAAATTTTCGGGTTTATTACAGGGACAGCAGAGAT
CCAGTTTGGTTAATTAATGCAAAGATGGATAAAGTTTTAAACAGAGAGGAATCTTTGCAGCTAATGGACC
TTCTAGGTCTTGAAAGGAGTGGGAATTGGCTCCGGTGCCCGTCAGTGGGCAGAGCGCACATCGCCCACAG
TCCCCGAGAAGTTGGGGGGAGGGGTCGGCAATTGAACCGGTGCCTAGAGAAGGTGGCGCGGGGTAAACTG
GGAAAGTGATGTCGTGTACTGGCTCCGCCTTTTTCCCGAGGGTGGGGGAGAACCGTATATAAGTGCAGTA
GTCGCCGTGAACGTTCTTTTTCGCAACGGGTTTGCCGCCAGAACACAGGTAAGTGCCGTGTGTGGTTCCC
GCGGGCCTGGCCTCTTTACGGGTTATGGCCCTTGCGTGCCTTGAATTACTTCCACCTGGCTGCAGTACGT
GATTCTTGATCCCGAGCTTCGGGTTGGAAGTGGGTGGGAGAGTTCGAGGCCTTGCGCTTAAGGAGCCCCT
TCGCCTCGTGCTTGAGTTGAGGCCTGGCCTGGGCGCTGGGGCCGCCGCGTGCGAATCTGGTGGCACCTTC
GCGCCTGTCTCGCTGCTTTCGATAAGTCTCTAGCCATTTAAAATTTTTGATGACCTGCTGCGACGCTTTT
TTTCTGGCAAGATAGTCTTGTAAATGCGGGCCAAGATCTGCACACTGGTATTTCGGTTTTTGGGGCCGCG
GGCGGCGACGGGGCCCGTGCGTCCCAGCGCACATGTTCGGCGAGGCGGGGCCTGCGAGCGCGGCCACCGA
GAATCGGACGGGGGTAGTCTCAAGCTGGCCGGCCTGCTCTGGTGCCTGGCCTCGCGCCGCCGTGTATCGC
CCCGCCCTGGGCGGCAAGGCTGGCCCGGTCGGCACCAGTTGCGTGAGCGGAAAGATGGCCGCTTCCCGGC
CCTGCTGCAGGGAGCTCAAAATGGAGGACGCGGCGCTCGGGAGAGCGGGCGGGTGAGTCACCCACACAAA
GGAAAAGGGCCTTTCCGTCCTCAGCCGTCGCTTCATGTGACTCCACGGAGTACCGGGCGCCGTCCAGGCA
CCTCGATTAGTTCTCGAGCTTTTGGAGTACGTCGTCTTTAGGTTGGGGGGAGGGGTTTTATGCGATGGAG
TTTCCCCACACTGAGTGGGTGGAGACTGAAGTTAGGCCAGCTTGGCACTTGATGTAATTCTCCTTGGAAT
TTGCCCTTTTTGAGTTTGGATCTTGGTTCATTCTCAAGCCTCAGACAGTGGTTCAAAGTTTTTTTCTTCC
ATTTCAGGTGTCGTGACGTACGGCCACCATGAGCCCCAAGAAGAAGAGAAAGGTGGAGGCCAGCATCGAA
AAAAAAAAGTCCTTCGCCAAGGGCATGGGCGTGAAGTCCACACTCGTGTCCGGCTCCAAAGTGTACATGA
CAACCTTCGCCGAAGGCAGCGACGCCAGGCTGGAAAAGATCGTGGAGGGCGACAGCATCAGGAGCGTGAA
TGAGGGCGAGGCCTTCAGCGCTGAAATGGCCGATAAAAACGCCGGCTATAAGATCGGCAACGCCAAATTC
AGCCATCCTAAGGGCTACGCCGTGGTGGCTAACAACCCTCTGTATACAGGACCCGTCCAGCAGGATATGC
TCGGCCTGAAGGAAACTCTGGAAAAGAGGTACTTCGGCGAGAGCGCTGATGGCAATGACAATATTTGTAT
CCAGGTGATCCATAACATCCTGGACATTGAAAAAATCCTCGCCGAATACATTACCAACGCCGCCTACGCC
GTCAACAATATCTCCGGCCTGGATAAGGACATTATTGGATTCGGCAAGTTCTCCACAGTGTATACCTACG
ACGAATTCAAAGACCCCGAGCACCATAGGGCCGCTTTCAACAATAACGATAAGCTCATCAACGCCATCAA
GGCCCAGTATGACGAGTTCGACAACTTCCTCGATAACCCCAGACTCGGCTATTTCGGCCAGGCCTTTTTC
AGCAAGGAGGGCAGAAATTACATCATCAATTACGGCAACGAATGCTATGACATTCTGGCCCTCCTGAGCG
GACTGGCGCACTGGGTGGTCGCTAACAACGAAGAAGAGTCCAGGATCTCCAGGACCTGGCTCTACAACCT
CGATAAGAACCTCGACAACGAATACATCTCCACCCTCAACTACCTCTACGACAGGATCACCAATGAGCTG
ACCAACTCCTTCTCCAAGAACTCCGCCGCCAACGTGAACTATATTGCCGAAACTCTGGGAATCAACCCTG
CCGAATTCGCCGAACAATATTTCAGATTCAGCATTATGAAAGAGCAGAAAAACCTCGGATTCAATATCAC
CAAGCTCAGGGAAGTGATGCTGGACAGGAAGGATATGTCCGAGATCAGGAAAAATCATAAGGTGTTCGAC
TCCATCAGGACCAAGGTCTACACCATGATGGACTTTGTGATTTATAGGTATTACATCGAAGAGGATGCCA
AGGTGGCTGCCGCCAATAAGTCCCTCCCCGATAATGAGAAGTCCCTGAGCGAGAAGGATATCTTTGTGAT
TAACCTGAGGGGCTCCTTCAACGACGACCAGAAGGATGCCCTCTACTACGATGAAGCTAATAGAATTTGG
AGAAAGCTCGAAAATATCATGCACAACATCAAGGAATTTAGGGGAAACAAGACAAGAGAGTATAAGAAGA
AGGACGCCCCTAGACTGCCCAGAATCCTGCCCGCTGGCCGTGATGTTTCCGCCTTCAGCAAACTCATGTA
TGCCCTGACCATGTTCCTGGATGGCAAGGAGATCAACGACCTCCTGACCACCCTGATTAATAAATTCGAT
AACATCCAGAGCTTCCTGAAGGTGATGCCTCTCATCGGAGTCAACGCTAAGTTCGTGGAGGAATACGCCT
TTTTCAAAGACTCCGCCAAGATCGCCGATGAGCTGAGGCTGATCAAGTCCTTCGCTAGAATGGGAGAACC
TATTGCCGATGCCAGGAGGGCCATGTATATCGACGCCATCCGTATTTTAGGAACCAACCTGTCCTATGAT
GAGCTCAAGGCCCTCGCCGACACCTTTTCCCTGGACGAGAACGGAAACAAGCTCAAGAAAGGCAAGCACG
GCATGAGAAATTTCATTATTAATAACGTGATCAGCAATAAAAGGTTCCACTACCTGATCAGATACGGTGA
TCCTGCCCACCTCCATGAGATCGCCAAAAACGAGGCCGTGGTGAAGTTCGTGCTCGGCAGGATCGCTGAC
ATCCAGAAAAAACAGGGCCAGAACGGCAAGAACCAGATCGACAGGTACTACGAAACTTGTATCGGAAAGG
ATAAGGGCAAGAGCGTGAGCGAAAAGGTGGACGCTCTCACAAAGATCATCACCGGAATGAACTACGACCA
ATTCGACAAGAAAAGGAGCGTCATTGAGGACACCGGCAGGGAAAACGCCGAGAGGGAGAAGTTTAAAAAG
ATCATCAGCCTGTACCTCACCGTGATCTACCACATCCTCAAGAATATTGTCAATATCAACGCCAGGTACG
TCATCGGATTCCATTGCGTCGAGCGTGATGCTCAACTGTACAAGGAGAAAGGCTACGACATCAATCTCAA
GAAACTGGAAGAGAAGGGATTCAGCTCCGTCACCAAGCTCTGCGCTGGCATTGATGAAACTGCCCCCGAT
AAGAGAAAGGACGTGGAAAAGGAGATGGCTGAAAGAGCCAAGGAGAGCATTGACAGCCTCGAGAGCGCCA
ACCCCAAGCTGTATGCCAATTACATCAAATACAGCGACGAGAAGAAAGCCGAGGAGTTCACCAGGCAGAT
TAACAGGGAGAAGGCCAAAACCGCCCTGAACGCCTACCTGAGGAACACCAAGTGGAATGTGATCATCAGG
GAGGACCTCCTGAGAATTGACAACAAGACATGTACCCTGTTCGCAAACAAGGCCGTCGCCCTGGAAGTGG
CCAGGTATGTCCACGCCTATATCAACGACATTGCCGAGGTCAATTCCTACTTCCAACTGTACCATTACAT
CATGCAGAGAATTATCATGAATGAGAGGTACGAGAAAAGCAGCGGAAAGGTGTCCGAGTACTTCGACGCT
GTGAATGACGAGAAGAAGTACAACGATAGGCTCCTGAAACTGCTGTGTGTGCCTTTCGGCTACTGTATCC
CCAGGTTTAAGAACCTGAGCATCGAGGCCCTGTTCGATAGGAACGAGGCCGCCAAGTTCGACAAGGAGAA
AAAGAAGGTGTCCGGCAATTCCGGATCCGGACCTAAGAAAAAGAGGAAGGTGGCGGCCGCTTACCCATAC
GATGTTCCAGATTACGCTGCTAGCGGCAAGTTGTCTGAATCAGAGATTAGGTTTGGACTGAAAACGGAGG
TGATGGGCCAACATCTTATCTATCACGATGTTTTGTCCAGCACACAAAAGACAGCCCATGAATTGGCAAA
TAACAATGCCCCCGAGGGTACCCTCGTGGTTGCAGATAAACAGACAGCCGGTAGGGGCGGGATGAGCCGA
GTGTGGCATTCTCAAGAAGGAAACGGAGTATGGATGAGTTTGATATTGCGCCCGGACATTCCGCTCCAAA
AGACGCCCCAACTTACCTTGCTGGCAGCTGTAGCGGTGGTTCAGGGAATAGAAGAGGCCGCGGGCATACA
GACTGATATAAAGTGGCCGAACGACATACTCATTAACGGGAAAAAAACAGTAGGGATACTTACCGAAATG
CAAGCTGAGGAGGATCGAGTGCGCTCCGTGATTATTGGTATTGGCATTAATGTAAATCAGCAACCCAATG
ATTTCCCCGATGAGCTCAAGGACATTGCGACGAGTCTGTCCCAGGCAGCTGGGGAAAAGATCGACAGGGC
AGGTGTAATCCAGCATATCTTGCTTTGTTTCGAAAAGCGATACCGAGACTACATGACCCACGGTTTCACG
CCCATCAAGCTCTTGTGGGAGTCATACGCCCTCGGTATTGGCACGAACATGAGGGCGAGAACTCTCAACG
GGACATTTTACGGTAAGGCGTTGGGTATTGACGACGAAGGGGTACTTTTGTTGGAAACTAATGAAGGCAT
TAAGAAGATATACAGCGCGGACATCAGCCTTAGGGCTAGCGGCAGTGGAGAGGGCAGAGGAAGTCTGCTA
ACATGCGGTGACGTCGAGGAGAATCCTGGCCCAGTGAGCAAGGGCGAGGAGCTGTTCACCGGGGTGGTGC
CCATCCTGGTCGAGCTGGACGGCGACGTAAACGGCCACAAGTTCAGCGTGTCCGGCGAGGGCGAGGGCGA
TGCCACCTACGGCAAGCTGACCCTGAAGTTCATCTGCACCACCGGCAAGCTGCCCGTGCCCTGGCCCACC
CTCGTGACCACCCTGACCTACGGCGTGCAGTGCTTCAGCCGCTACCCCGACCACATGAAGCAGCACGACT
TCTTCAAGTCCGCCATGCCCGAAGGCTACGTCCAGGAGCGCACCATCTTCTTCAAGGACGACGGCAACTA
CAAGACCCGCGCCGAGGTGAAGTTCGAGGGCGACACCCTGGTGAACCGCATCGAGCTGAAGGGCATCGAC
TTCAAGGAGGACGGCAACATCCTGGGGCACAAGCTGGAGTACAACTACAACAGCCACAACGTCTATATCA
TGGCCGACAAGCAGAAGAACGGCATCAAGGTGAACTTCAAGATCCGCCACAACATCGAGGACGGCAGCGT
GCAGCTCGCCGACCACTACCAGCAGAACACCCCCATCGGCGACGGCCCCGTGCTGCTGCCCGACAACCAC
TACCTGAGCACCCAGTCCGCCCTGAGCAAAGACCCCAACGAGAAGCGCGATCACATGGTCCTGCTGGAGT
TCGTGACCGCCGCCGGGATCACTCTCGGCATGGACGAGCTGTACAAGTAAGAATTCGATATCAAGCTTAT
CGATAATCAACCTCTGGATTACAAAATTTGTGAAAGATTGACTGGTATTCTTAACTATGTTGCTCCTTTT
ACGCTATGTGGATACGCTGCTTTAATGCCTTTGTATCATGCTATTGCTTCCCGTATGGCTTTCATTTTCT
CCTCCTTGTATAAATCCTGGTTGCTGTCTCTTTATGAGGAGTTGTGGCCCGTTGTCAGGCAACGTGGCGT
GGTGTGCACTGTGTTTGCTGACGCAACCCCCACTGGTTGGGGCATTGCCACCACCTGTCAGCTCCTTTCC
GGGACTTTCGCTTTCCCCCTCCCTATTGCCACGGCGGAACTCATCGCCGCCTGCCTTGCCCGCTGCTGGA
CAGGGGCTCGGCTGTTGGGCACTGACAATTCCGTGGTGTTGTCGGGGAAATCATCGTCCTTTCCTTGGCT
GCTCGCCTGTGTTGCCACCTGGATTCTGCGCGGGACGTCCTTCTGCTACGTCCCTTCGGCCCTCAATCCA
GCGGACCTTCCTTCCCGCGGCCTGCTGCCGGCTCTGCGGCCTCTTCCGCGTCTTCGCCTTCGCCCTCAGA
CGAGTCGGATCTCCCTTTGGGCCGCCTCCCCGCATCGATACCGTCGACCTCGAGACCTAGAAAAACATGG
AGCAATCACAAGTAGCAATACAGCAGCTACCAATGCTGATTGTGCCTGGCTAGAAGCACAAGAGGAGGAG
GAGGTGGGTTTTCCAGTCACACCTCAGGTACCTTTAAGACCAATGACTTACAAGGCAGCTGTAGATCTTA
GCCACTTTTTAAAAGAAAAGGGGGGACTGGAAGGGCTAATTCACTCCCAACGAAGACAAGATATCCTTGA
TCTGTGGATCTACCACACACAAGGCTACTTCCCTGATTGGCAGAACTACACACCAGGGCCAGGGATCAGA
TATCCACTGACCTTTGGATGGTGCTACAAGCTAGTACCAGTTGAGCAAGAGAAGGTAGAAGAAGCCAATG
AAGGAGAGAACACCCGCTTGTTACACCCTGTGAGCCTGCATGGGATGGATGACCCGGAGAGAGAAGTATT
AGAGTGGAGGTTTGACAGCCGCCTAGCATTTCATCACATGGCCCGAGAGCTGCATCCGGACTGTACTGGG
TCTCTCTGGTTAGACCAGATCTGAGCCTGGGAGCTCTCTGGCTAACTAGGGAACCCACTGCTTAAGCCTC
AATAAAGCTTGCCTTGAGTGCTTCAAGTAGTGTGTGCCCGTCTGTTGTGTGACTCTGGTAACTAGAGATC
CCTCAGACCCTTTTAGTCAGTGTGGAAAATCTCTAGCAGGGCCCGTTTAAACCCGCTGATCAGCCTCGAC
TGTGCCTTCTAGTTGCCAGCCATCTGTTGTTTGCCCCTCCCCCGTGCCTTCCTTGACCCTGGAAGGTGCC
ACTCCCACTGTCCTTTCCTAATAAAATGAGGAAATTGCATCGCATTGTCTGAGTAGGTGTCATTCTATTC
TGGGGGGTGGGGTGGGGCAGGACAGCAAGGGGGAGGATTGGGAAGACAATAGCAGGCATGCTGGGGATGC
GGTGGGCTCTATGGCTTCTGAGGCGGAAAGAACCAGCTGGGGCTCTAGGGGGTATCCCC
[124 nt withheld, positions 9230-9353]
C
[91 nt withheld, positions 9355-9445]
A
[49 nt withheld, positions 9447-9495]
CCTTTGACGTTGGAGTCCACGTTCTTT
[37 nt withheld, positions 9523-9559]
ACCCTATCTCGGTCTATTCTTTTGATTTATAAGGGATTTTGCCGATTTCGGCCTATTGGTTAAAAAATGA
GCTGATTTAACAAAAATTTAACGCGAATTAATTCTGTGGAATGTGTGTCAGTTAGGGTGTGGAAAGTCCC
CAGGCTCCCCAGCAGGCAGAAGTATGCAAAGCATGCATCTCAATTAGTCAGCAACCAGGTGTGGAAAGTC
CCCAGGCTCCCCAGCAGGCAGAAGTATGCAAAGCATGCATCTCAATTAGTCAGCAACCATAGTCCCGCCC
CTAACTCCGCCCATCCCGCCCCTAACTCCGCCCAGTTCCGCCCATTCTCCGCCCCATGGCTGACTAATTT
TTTTTATTTATGCAGAGGCCGAGGCCGCCTCTGCCTCTGAGCTATTCCAGAAGTAGTGAGGAGGCTTTTT
TGGAGGCCTAGGCTTTTGCAAAAAGCTCCCGGGAGCTTGTATATCCATTTTCGGATCTGATCAGCACGTG
TTGACAATTAATCATCGGCATAGTATATCGGCATAGTATAATACGACAAGGTGAGGAACTAAACCATGGC
CAAGTTGACCAGTGCCGTTCCGGTGCTCACCGCGCGCGACGTCGCCGGAGCGGTCGAGTTCTGGACCGAC
CGGCTCGGGTTCTCCCGGGACTTCGTGGAGGACGACTTCGCCGGTGTGGTCCGGGACGACGTGACCCTGT
TCATCAGCGCGGTCCAGGACCAGGTGGTGCCGGACAACACCCTGGCCTGGGTGTGGGTGCGCGGCCTGGA
CGAGCTGTACGCCGAGTGGTCGGAGGTCGTGTCCACGAACTTCCGGGACGCCTCCGGGCCGGCCATGACC
GAGATCGGCGAGCAGCCGTGGGGGCGGGAGTTCGCCCTGCGCGACCCGGCCGGCAACTGCGTGCACTTCG
TGGCCGAGGAGCAGGACTGACACGTGCTACGAGATTTCGATTCCACCGCCGCCTTCTATGAAAGGTTGGG
CTTCGGAATCGTTTTCCGGGACGCCGGCTGGATGATCCTCCAGCGCGGGGATCTCATGCTGGAGTTCTTC
GCCCACCCCAACTTGTTTATTGCAGCTTATAATGGTTACAAATAAAGCAATAGCATCACAAATTTCACAA
ATAAAGCATTTTTTTCACTGCATTCTAGTTGTGGTTTGTCCAAACTCATCAATGTATCTTATCATGTCTG
TATACCGTCGACCTCTAGCTAGAGCTTGGCGTAATCATGGTCATAGCTGTTTCCTGTGTGAAATTGTTAT
CCGCTCACAATTCCACACAACATACGAGCCGGAAGCATAAAGTGTAAAGCCTGGGGTGCCTAATGAGTGA
GCTAACTCACATTAATTGCGTTGCGCTCACTGCCCGCTTTCCAGTCGGGAAACCTGTCGTGCCAGCTGCA
TTAATGAATCGGCCAACGCGCGGGGAGAGGCGGTTTGCGTATTGGGCGCTCTTCCGCTTCCTCGCTCACT
GACTCGCTGCGCTCGGTCGTTCGGCTGCGGCGAGCGGTATCAGCTCACTCAAAGGCGGTAATACGGTTAT
CCACAGAATCAGGGGATAACGCAGGAAAGAACATGTGAGCAAAAGGCCAGCAAAAGGCCAGGAACCGTAA
AAAGGCCGCGTTGCTGGCGTTTTTCCATAGGCTCCGCCCCCCTGACGAGCATCACAAAAATCGACGCTCA
AGTCAGAGGTGGCGAAACCCGACAGGACTATAAAGATACCAGGCGTTTCCCCCTGGAAGCTCCCTCGTGC
GCTCTCCTGTTCCGACCCTGCCGCTTACCGGATACCTGTCCGCCTTTCTCCCTTCGGGAAGCGTGGCGCT
TTCTCATAGCTCACGCTGTAGGTATCTCAGTTCGGTGTAGGTCGTTCGCTCCAAGCTGGGCTGTGTGCAC
GAACCCCCCGTTCAGCCCGACCGCTGCGCCTTATCCGGTAACTATCGTCTTGAGTCCAACCCGGTAAGAC
ACGACTTATCGCCACTGGCAGCAGCCACTGGTAACAGGATTAGCAGAGCGAGGTATGTAGGCGGTGCTAC
AGAGTTCTTGAAGTGGTGGCCTAACTACGGCTACACTAGAAGAACAGTATTTGGTATCTGCGCTCTGCTG
AAGCCAGTTACCTTCGGAAAAAGAGTTGGTAGCTCTTGATCCGGCAAACAAACCACCGCTGGTAGCGGTG
GTTTTTTTGTTTGCAAGCAGCAGATTACGCGCAGAAAAAAAGGATCTCAAGAAGATCCTTTGATCTTTTC
TACGGGGTCTGACGCTCAGTGGAACGAAAACTCACGTTAAGGGATTTTGGTCATGAGATTATCAAAAAGG
ATCTTCACCTAGATCCTTTTAAATTAAAAATGAAGTTTTAAATCAATCTAAAGTATATATGAGTAAACTT
GGTCTGACAGTTACCAATGCTTAATCAGTGAGGCACCTATCTCAGCGATCTGTCTATTTCGTTCATCCAT
AGTTGCCTGACTCCCCGTCGTGTAGATAACTACGATACGGGAGGGCTTACCATCTGGCCCCAGTGCTGCA
ATGATACCGCGAGACCCACGCTCACCGGCTCCAGATTTATCAGCAATAAACCAGCCAGCCGGAAGGGCCG
AGCGCAGAAGTGGTCCTGCAACTTTATCCGCCTCCATCCAGTCTATTAATTGTTGCCGGGAAGCTAGAGT
AAGTAGTTCGCCAGTTAATAGTTTGCGCAACGTTGTTGCCATTGCTACAGGCATCGTGGTGTCACGCTCG
TCGTTTGGTATGGCTTCATTCAGCTCCGGTTCCCAACGATCAAGGCGAGTTACATGATCCCCCATGTTGT
GCAAAAAAGCGGTTAGCTCCTTCGGTCCTCCGATCGTTGTCAGAAGTAAGTTGGCCGCAGTGTTATCACT
CATGGTTATGGCAGCACTGCATAATTCTCTTACTGTCATGCCATCCGTAAGATGCTTTTCTGTGACTGGT
GAGTACTCAACCAAGTCATTCTGAGAATAGTGTATGCGGCGACCGAGTTGCTCTTGCCCGGCGTCAATAC
GGGATAATACCGCGCCACATAGCAGAACTTTAAAAGTGCTCATCATTGGAAAACGTTCTTCGGGGCGAAA
ACTCTCAAGGATCTTACCGCTGTTGAGATCCAGTTCGATGTAACCCACTCGTGCACCCAACTGATCTTCA
GCATCTTTTACTTTCACCAGCGTTTCTGGGTGAGCAAAAACAGGAAGGCAAAATGCCGCAAAAAAGGGAA
TAAGGGCGACACGGAAATGTTGAATACTCATACTCTTCCTTTTTCAATATTATTGAAGCATTTATCAGGG
TTATTGTCTCATGAGCGGATACATATTTGAATGTATTTAGAAAAATAAACAAATAGGGGTTCCGCGCACA
TTTCCCCGAAAAGTGCCACCTGACGTCGACGGATCGGGAGATCTCCCGATCCCCTATGGTGCACTCTCAG
TACAATCTGCTCTGATGCCGCATAGTTAAGCCAGTATCTGCTCCCTGCTTGTGTGTTGGAGGTCGCTGAG
TAGTGCGCGAGCAAAATTTAAGCTACAACAAGGCAAGGCTTGACCGACAATTGCATGAAGAATCTGCTTA
GGGTTAGGCGTTTTGCGCTGCTTCGCGATGTACGGGCCAGATATACGCGTTGACATTGATTATTGACTAG
TTATTAATAGTAATCAATTACGGGGTCATTAGTTCATAGCCCATATATGGAGTTCCGCGTTACATAACTT
ACGGTAAATGGCCCGCCTGGCTGACCGCCCAACGACCCCCGCCCATTGACGTCAATAATGACGTATGTTC
CCATAGTAACGCCAATAGGGACTTTCCATTGACGTCAATGGGTGGAGTATTTACGGTAAACTGCCCACTT
GGCAGTACATCAAGTGTATCATATGCCAAGTACGCCCCCTATTGACGTCAATGACGGTAAATGGCCCGCC
TGGCATTATGCCCAGTACATGACCTTATGGGACTTTCCTACTTGGCAGTACATCTACGTATTAGTCATCG
CTATTACCATGGTGATGCGGTTTTGGCAGTACATCAATGGGCGTGGATAGCGGTTTGACTCACGGGGATT
TCCAAGTCTCCACCCCATTGACGTCAATGGGAGTTTGTTTTGGCACCAAAATCAACGGGACTTTCCAAAA
TGTCGTAACAACTCCGCCCCATTGACGCAAATGGGCGGTAGGCGTGTACGGTGGGAGGTCTATATAAGCA
GCGCGTTTTGCCTGTACT
