>Addgene plasmid #153303 | CARPID dCasRx-BASU | depositor partial sequence | sequence record 296796 | CGTCGCCGTCCAGCTCGACCAG
GTCGTGACGTACGGCCACCATGAGCCCCAAGAAGAAGAGAAAGGTGGAGGCCAGCATCGAAAAAAAAAAG
TCCTTCGCCAAGGGCATGGGCGTGAAGTCCACACTCGTGTCCGGCTCCAAAGTGTACATGACAACCTTCG
CCGAAGGCAGCGACGCCAGGCTGGAAAAGATCGTGGAGGGCGACAGCATCAGGAGCGTGAATGAGGGCGA
GGCCTTCAGCGCTGAAATGGCCGATAAAAACGCCGGCTATAAGATCGGCAACGCCAAATTCAGCCATCCT
AAGGGCTACGCCGTGGTGGCTAACAACCCTCTGTATACAGGACCCGTCCAGCAGGATATGCTCGGCCTGA
AGGAAACTCTGGAAAAGAGGTACTTCGGCGAGAGCGCTGATGGCAATGACAATATTTGTATCCAGGTGAT
CCATAACATCCTGGACATTGAAAAAATCCTCGCCGAATACATTACCAACGCCGCCTACGCCGTCAACAAT
ATCTCCGGCCTGGATAAGGACATTATTGGATTCGGCAAGTTCTCCACAGTGTATACCTACGACGAATTCA
AAGACCCCGAGCACCATAGGGCCGCTTTCAACAATAACGATAAGCTCATCAACGCCATCAAGGCCCAGTA
TGACGAGTTCGACAACTTCCTCGATAACCCCAGACTCGGCTATTTCGGCCAGGCCTTTTTCAGCAAGGAG
GGCAGAAATTACATCATCAATTACGGCAACGAATGCTATGACATTCTGGCCCTCCTGAGCGGACTGGCGC
ACTGGGTGGTCGCTAACAACGAAGAAGAGTCCAGGATCTCCAGGACCTGGCTCTACAACCTCGATAAGAA
CCTCGACAACGAATACATCTCCACCCTCAACTACCTCTACGACAGGATCACCAATGAGCTGACCAACTCC
TTCTCCAAGAACTCCGCCGCCAACGTGAACTATATTGCCGAAACTCTGGGAATCAACCCTGCCGAATTCG
CCGAACAATATTTC
